Addgene plasmid #209099: pLKO.1-shCdh2.1 GFP
Purpose: GFP expressing shRNA targeting Cdh2
Depositing lab: Cagla Eroglu. Depositing organization: Duke University. Publication: delta-Catenin controls astrocyte morphogenesis via layer-specific astrocyte-neuron cadherin interactions. Tan CX, Bindu DS, Hardin EJ, Sakers K, Baumert R, Ramirez JJ, Savage JT, Eroglu C. J Cell Biol. 2023 Nov 6;222(11):e202303138. doi: 10.1083/jcb.202303138. Epub 2023 Sep 14. PubMed 37707499.
Backbone
  Vector backbone: pLKO.1
Growth in bacteria
  Bacterial resistance: Ampicillin, 100 μg/mL
  Growth temperature: 37°C
  Growth strain: NEB Stable
  Copy number: High Copy
Gene/Insert
  Gene/Insert name: shCdh2.1
  gRNA/shRNA sequence: ATT​GAG​TAT​TCT​AAC​TAC​AGC-
Terms and licenses: Academic/Nonprofit Terms; Industry Terms: Not Available to Industry
How to cite: pLKO.1-shCdh2.1 GFP was a gift from Cagla Eroglu (Addgene plasmid # 209099 ; http://n2t.net/addgene:209099 ; RRID:Addgene_209099)
