[The description below was written by a language model from this plasmid's Addgene catalogue record and pLannotate feature annotations shown in this document.]
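Description:
pLKO.1-shCdh2.1 GFP is a lentiviral shRNA vector built on the pLKO.1 backbone and designed to knock down Cdh2, the gene encoding N-cadherin, while marking transduced or transfected cells with green fluorescence. It is propagated in E. coli through a high-copy ColE1/pUC-type origin with ampicillin selection (β-lactamase), and the backbone also retains an f1 origin, an SV40 origin and remnants of a pBluescript-type lac/MCS region. The record does not state the species of the Cdh2 target.

The viral portion has a third-generation, self-inactivating layout. An RSV promoter drives a truncated HIV-1 5' LTR, followed by the Ψ packaging signal with a partial gag sequence, the Rev response element, cPPT/CTS, a WPRE and a ΔU3 3' LTR with a downstream SV40 polyadenylation signal. Producing virus therefore requires packaging and envelope functions supplied in trans. Within this frame, a human U6 RNA polymerase III promoter sits upstream of the position where the hairpin (shCdh2.1) is expected, although the hairpin itself is not annotated in the feature table. Downstream, only a fragment of the hPGK promoter remains. This suggests that the usual pLKO.1 puromycin cassette has been replaced by a CAG-type unit (CMV enhancer, chicken β-actin promoter and chimeric intron) that drives strong EGFP expression, and no mammalian drug-selection marker is annotated. A single loxP site follows EGFP, and with no partner site annotated its function is not evident from the record.

The construct is suited to loss-of-function experiments in which knockdown cells must be identified and their shape visualised by fluorescence. The associated study examined cadherin-based astrocyte–neuron interactions in astrocyte morphogenesis.
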