Features (pLannotate 1.2.2; 32 found; start..end, strand, type, name):
     14..37      +  misc_feature   MCS (fragment): pBluescript multiple cloning site
     37..625     +  misc_feature   WPRE: woodchuck hepatitis virus posttranscriptional regulatory element
    626..645     +  misc_feature   MCS (fragment): pBluescript multiple cloning site
    647..832     +  CDS            nef (fragment): NEF_HV1Z2 - Experimental evidence at protein level: Swiss-Prot protein existence level 1. Extracellular Nef protein targets CD4(+) T-lymphocytes for apoptosis by interacting with CXCR4 surface receptors. From Human immunodeficiency virus type 1 group M subtype D (isolate Z2/CDC-Z34) (HIV-1).
    834..1067    +  LTR            3' LTR (ΔU3): self-inactivating 3' long terminal repeat (LTR) from HIV-1
   1139..1260    +  polyA_signal   SV40 poly(A) signal: SV40 polyadenylation signal
   1300..1435    +  rep_origin     SV40 ori: SV40 origin of replication
   1456..1474    -  promoter       T7 promoter: promoter for bacteriophage T7 RNA polymerase
   1482..1637    +  CDS            lacZα (fragment): LacZα fragment of β-galactosidase; lacZ fragment
   1642..2070    +  rep_origin     f1 ori (sequence partly withheld): f1 bacteriophage origin of replication; arrow indicates direction of (+) strand synthesis
   2123..2227    +  promoter       AmpR promoter: bla
   2228..3088    +  CDS            AmpR: β-lactamase; bla; confers resistance to ampicillin, carbenicillin, and related antibiotics
   3259..3847    +  rep_origin     ori: high-copy-number ColE1/pMB1/pBR322/pUC origin of replication
   4030..4122    +  CDS            lacI (fragment): lac repressor; lacI; The lac repressor binds to the lac operator to inhibit transcription in E. coli. This inhibition can be relieved by adding lactose or isopropyl-β-D-thiogalactopyranoside (IPTG).
   4135..4156    +  protein_bind   CAP binding site: CAP binding activates transcription in the presence of cAMP. E. coli catabolite activator protein
   4171..4201    +  promoter       lac promoter: promoter for the E. coli lac operon
   4209..4225    +  protein_bind   lac operator: The lac repressor binds to the lac operator to inhibit transcription in E. coli. This inhibition can be relieved by adding lactose or isopropyl-β-D-thiogalactopyranoside (IPTG). lac repressor encoded by lacI
   4270..4288    +  promoter       T3 promoter: promoter for bacteriophage T3 RNA polymerase
   4316..4542    +  promoter       RSV promoter: Rous sarcoma virus enhancer/promoter
   4543..4723    +  LTR            5' LTR (truncated): truncated 5' long terminal repeat (LTR) from HIV-1
   4770..4895    +  misc_feature   HIV-1 Ψ: packaging signal of human immunodeficiency virus type 1
   4879..5242    +  CDS            HIV-1 gag (fragment): gag protein from human immunodeficiency virus 1; gag
   5388..5621    +  misc_feature   RRE: The Rev response element (RRE) of HIV-1 allows for Rev-dependent mRNA export from the nucleus to the cytoplasm.
   5998..6098    +  CDS            Rev (fragment): human immunodeficiency virus 1 (HIV-1) Rev protein; rev; enhances nuclear export of unspliced and incompletely spliced viral mRNAs
   6148..6388    +  promoter       U6 promoter: RNA polymerase III promoter for human U6 snRNA
   6493..6610    +  misc_feature   cPPT/CTS: central polypurine tract and central termination sequence of HIV-1
   6659..6920    +  promoter       hPGK promoter (fragment): human phosphoglycerate kinase 1 promoter
   6977..7280    +  enhancer       CMV enhancer: human cytomegalovirus immediate early enhancer
   7282..7558    +  promoter       chicken β-actin promoter: No description available
   7559..8575    +  intron         chimeric intron: chimera between introns from chicken β-actin and rabbit β-globin
   8658..9374    +  CDS            EGFP: EGFP is a basic (constitutively fluorescent) green fluorescent protein published in 1996, derived from Aequorea victoria. It is reported to be a rapidly-maturing weak dimer with moderate acid sensitivity.
   9397..9430    +  protein_bind   loxP: Cre-mediated recombination occurs in the 8-bp core sequence (GCATACAT). Cre recombinase
>Addgene plasmid #209099 | pLKO.1-shCdh2.1 GFP | addgene full sequence | sequence record 425597 | Addgene NGS Result
TTCCACTAGGTACAATTCGATATCAAGCTTATCGATAATCAACCTCTGGATTACAAAATTTGTGAAAGAT
TGACTGGTATTCTTAACTATGTTGCTCCTTTTACGCTATGTGGATACGCTGCTTTAATGCCTTTGTATCA
TGCTATTGCTTCCCGTATGGCTTTCATTTTCTCCTCCTTGTATAAATCCTGGTTGCTGTCTCTTTATGAG
GAGTTGTGGCCCGTTGTCAGGCAACGTGGCGTGGTGTGCACTGTGTTTGCTGACGCAACCCCCACTGGTT
GGGGCATTGCCACCACCTGTCAGCTCCTTTCCGGGACTTTCGCTTTCCCCCTCCCTATTGCCACGGCGGA
ACTCATCGCCGCCTGCCTTGCCCGCTGCTGGACAGGGGCTCGGCTGTTGGGCACTGACAATTCCGTGGTG
TTGTCGGGGAAATCATCGTCCTTTCCTTGGCTGCTCGCCTGTGTTGCCACCTGGATTCTGCGCGGGACGT
CCTTCTGCTACGTCCCTTCGGCCCTCAATCCAGCGGACCTTCCTTCCCGCGGCCTGCTGCCGGCTCTGCG
GCCTCTTCCGCGTCTTCGCCTTCGCCCTCAGACGAGTCGGATCTCCCTTTGGGCCGCCTCCCCGCATCGA
TACCGTCGACCTCGATCGAGACCTAGAAAAACATGGAGCAATCACAAGTAGCAATACAGCAGCTACCAAT
GCTGATTGTGCCTGGCTAGAAGCACAAGAGGAGGAGGAGGTGGGTTTTCCAGTCACACCTCAGGTACCTT
TAAGACCAATGACTTACAAGGCAGCTGTAGATCTTAGCCACTTTTTAAAAGAAAAGGGGGGACTGGAAGG
GCTAATTCACTCCCAACGAAGACAAGATCTGCTTTTTGCTTGTACTGGGTCTCTCTGGTTAGACCAGATC
TGAGCCTGGGAGCTCTCTGGCTAACTAGGGAACCCACTGCTTAAGCCTCAATAAAGCTTGCCTTGAGTGC
TTCAAGTAGTGTGTGCCCGTCTGTTGTGTGACTCTGGTAACTAGAGATCCCTCAGACCCTTTTAGTCAGT
GTGGAAAATCTCTAGCAGTAGTAGTTCATGTCATCTTATTATTCAGTATTTATAACTTGCAAAGAAATGA
ATATCAGAGAGTGAGAGGAACTTGTTTATTGCAGCTTATAATGGTTACAAATAAAGCAATAGCATCACAA
ATTTCACAAATAAAGCATTTTTTTCACTGCATTCTAGTTGTGGTTTGTCCAAACTCATCAATGTATCTTA
TCATGTCTGGCTCTAGCTATCCCGCCCCTAACTCCGCCCATCCCGCCCCTAACTCCGCCCAGTTCCGCCC
ATTCTCCGCCCCATGGCTGACTAATTTTTTTTATTTATGCAGAGGCCGAGGCCGCCTCGGCCTCTGAGCT
ATTCCAGAAGTAGTGAGGAGGCTTTTTTGGAGGCCTAGGGACGTACCCAATTCGCCCTATAGTGAGTCGT
ATTACGCGCGCTCACTGGCCGTCGTTTTACAACGTCGTGACTGGGAAAACCCTGGCGTTACCCAACTTAA
TCGCCTTGCAGCACATCCCCCTTTCGCCAGCTGGCGTAATAGCGAAGAGGCCCGCACCGATCGCCCTTCC
CAACAGTTGCGCAGCCTGAATGGCGAATGGG
[124 nt withheld, positions 1642-1765]
C
[91 nt withheld, positions 1767-1857]
A
[49 nt withheld, positions 1859-1907]
CCTTTGACGTTGGAGTCCACGTTCTTT
[37 nt withheld, positions 1935-1971]
ACCCTATCTCGGTCTATTCTTTTGATTTATAAGGGATTTTGCCGATTTCGGCCTATTGGTTAAAAAATGA
GCTGATTTAACAAAAATTTAACGCGAATTTTAACAAAATATTAACGCTTACAATTTAGGTGGCACTTTTC
GGGGAAATGTGCGCGGAACCCCTATTTGTTTATTTTTCTAAATACATTCAAATATGTATCCGCTCATGAG
ACAATAACCCTGATAAATGCTTCAATAATATTGAAAAAGGAAGAGTATGAGTATTCAACATTTCCGTGTC
GCCCTTATTCCCTTTTTTGCGGCATTTTGCCTTCCTGTTTTTGCTCACCCAGAAACGCTGGTGAAAGTAA
AAGATGCTGAAGATCAGTTGGGTGCACGAGTGGGTTACATCGAACTGGATCTCAACAGCGGTAAGATCCT
TGAGAGTTTTCGCCCCGAAGAACGTTTTCCAATGATGAGCACTTTTAAAGTTCTGCTATGTGGCGCGGTA
TTATCCCGTATTGACGCCGGGCAAGAGCAACTCGGTCGCCGCATACACTATTCTCAGAATGACTTGGTTG
AGTACTCACCAGTCACAGAAAAGCATCTTACGGATGGCATGACAGTAAGAGAATTATGCAGTGCTGCCAT
AACCATGAGTGATAACACTGCGGCCAACTTACTTCTGACAACGATCGGAGGACCGAAGGAGCTAACCGCT
TTTTTGCACAACATGGGGGATCATGTAACTCGCCTTGATCGTTGGGAACCGGAGCTGAATGAAGCCATAC
CAAACGACGAGCGTGACACCACGATGCCTGTAGCAATGGCAACAACGTTGCGCAAACTATTAACTGGCGA
ACTACTTACTCTAGCTTCCCGGCAACAATTAATAGACTGGATGGAGGCGGATAAAGTTGCAGGACCACTT
CTGCGCTCGGCCCTTCCGGCTGGCTGGTTTATTGCTGATAAATCTGGAGCCGGTGAGCGTGGGTCTCGCG
GTATCATTGCAGCACTGGGGCCAGATGGTAAGCCCTCCCGTATCGTAGTTATCTACACGACGGGGAGTCA
GGCAACTATGGATGAACGAAATAGACAGATCGCTGAGATAGGTGCCTCACTGATTAAGCATTGGTAACTG
TCAGACCAAGTTTACTCATATATACTTTAGATTGATTTAAAACTTCATTTTTAATTTAAAAGGATCTAGG
TGAAGATCCTTTTTGATAATCTCATGACCAAAATCCCTTAACGTGAGTTTTCGTTCCACTGAGCGTCAGA
CCCCGTAGAAAAGATCAAAGGATCTTCTTGAGATCCTTTTTTTCTGCGCGTAATCTGCTGCTTGCAAACA
AAAAAACCACCGCTACCAGCGGTGGTTTGTTTGCCGGATCAAGAGCTACCAACTCTTTTTCCGAAGGTAA
CTGGCTTCAGCAGAGCGCAGATACCAAATACTGTTCTTCTAGTGTAGCCGTAGTTAGGCCACCACTTCAA
GAACTCTGTAGCACCGCCTACATACCTCGCTCTGCTAATCCTGTTACCAGTGGCTGCTGCCAGTGGCGAT
AAGTCGTGTCTTACCGGGTTGGACTCAAGACGATAGTTACCGGATAAGGCGCAGCGGTCGGGCTGAACGG
GGGGTTCGTGCACACAGCCCAGCTTGGAGCGAACGACCTACACCGAACTGAGATACCTACAGCGTGAGCT
ATGAGAAAGCGCCACGCTTCCCGAAGGGAGAAAGGCGGACAGGTATCCGGTAAGCGGCAGGGTCGGAACA
GGAGAGCGCACGAGGGAGCTTCCAGGGGGAAACGCCTGGTATCTTTATAGTCCTGTCGGGTTTCGCCACC
TCTGACTTGAGCGTCGATTTTTGTGATGCTCGTCAGGGGGGCGGAGCCTATGGAAAAACGCCAGCAACGC
GGCCTTTTTACGGTTCCTGGCCTTTTGCTGGCCTTTTGCTCACATGTTCTTTCCTGCGTTATCCCCTGAT
TCTGTGGATAACCGTATTACCGCCTTTGAGTGAGCTGATACCGCTCGCCGCAGCCGAACGACCGAGCGCA
GCGAGTCAGTGAGCGAGGAAGCGGAAGAGCGCCCAATACGCAAACCGCCTCTCCCCGCGCGTTGGCCGAT
TCATTAATGCAGCTGGCACGACAGGTTTCCCGACTGGAAAGCGGGCAGTGAGCGCAACGCAATTAATGTG
AGTTAGCTCACTCATTAGGCACCCCAGGCTTTACACTTTATGCTTCCGGCTCGTATGTTGTGTGGAATTG
TGAGCGGATAACAATTTCACACAGGAAACAGCTATGACCATGATTACGCCAAGCGCGCAATTAACCCTCA
CTAAAGGGAACAAAAGCTGGAGCTGCAAGCTTAATGTAGTCTTATGCAATACTCTTGTAGTCTTGCAACA
TGGTAACGATGAGTTAGCAACATGCCTTACAAGGAGAGAAAAAGCACCGTGCATGCCGATTGGTGGAAGT
AAGGTGGTACGATCGTGCCTTATTAGGAAGGCAACAGACGGGTCTGACATGGATTGGACGAACCACTGAA
TTGCCGCATTGCAGAGATATTGTATTTAAGTGCCTAGCTCGATACATAAACGGGTCTCTCTGGTTAGACC
AGATCTGAGCCTGGGAGCTCTCTGGCTAACTAGGGAACCCACTGCTTAAGCCTCAATAAAGCTTGCCTTG
AGTGCTTCAAGTAGTGTGTGCCCGTCTGTTGTGTGACTCTGGTAACTAGAGATCCCTCAGACCCTTTTAG
TCAGTGTGGAAAATCTCTAGCAGTGGCGCCCGAACAGGGACTTGAAAGCGAAAGGGAAACCAGAGGAGCT
CTCTCGACGCAGGACTCGGCTTGCTGAAGCGCGCACGGCAAGAGGCGAGGGGCGGCGACTGGTGAGTACG
CCAAAAATTTTGACTAGCGGAGGCTAGAAGGAGAGAGATGGGTGCGAGAGCGTCAGTATTAAGCGGGGGA
GAATTAGATCGCGATGGGAAAAAATTCGGTTAAGGCCAGGGGGAAAGAAAAAATATAAATTAAAACATAT
AGTATGGGCAAGCAGGGAGCTAGAACGATTCGCAGTTAATCCTGGCCTGTTAGAAACATCAGAAGGCTGT
AGACAAATACTGGGACAGCTACAACCATCCCTTCAGACAGGATCAGAAGAACTTAGATCATTATATAATA
CAGTAGCAACCCTCTATTGTGTGCATCAAAGGATAGAGATAAAAGACACCAAGGAAGCTTTAGACAAGAT
AGAGGAAGAGCAAAACAAAAGTAAGACCACCGCACAGCAAGCGGCCGCTGATCTTCAGACCTGGAGGAGG
AGATATGAGGGACAATTGGAGAAGTGAATTATATAAATATAAAGTAGTAAAAATTGAACCATTAGGAGTA
GCACCCACCAAGGCAAAGAGAAGAGTGGTGCAGAGAGAAAAAAGAGCAGTGGGAATAGGAGCTTTGTTCC
TTGGGTTCTTGGGAGCAGCAGGAAGCACTATGGGCGCAGCGTCAATGACGCTGACGGTACAGGCCAGACA
ATTATTGTCTGGTATAGTGCAGCAGCAGAACAATTTGCTGAGGGCTATTGAGGCGCAACAGCATCTGTTG
CAACTCACAGTCTGGGGCATCAAGCAGCTCCAGGCAAGAATCCTGGCTGTGGAAAGATACCTAAAGGATC
AACAGCTCCTGGGGATTTGGGGTTGCTCTGGAAAACTCATTTGCACCACTGCTGTGCCTTGGAATGCTAG
TTGGAGTAATAAATCTCTGGAACAGATTTGGAATCACACGACCTGGATGGAGTGGGACAGAGAAATTAAC
AATTACACAAGCTTAATACACTCCTTAATTGAAGAATCGCAAAACCAGCAAGAAAAGAATGAACAAGAAT
TATTGGAATTAGATAAATGGGCAAGTTTGTGGAATTGGTTTAACATAACAAATTGGCTGTGGTATATAAA
ATTATTCATAATGATAGTAGGAGGCTTGGTAGGTTTAAGAATAGTTTTTGCTGTACTTTCTATAGTGAAT
AGAGTTAGGCAGGGATATTCACCATTATCGTTTCAGACCCACCTCCCAACCCCGAGGGGACCCGACAGGC
CCGAAGGAATAGAAGAAGAAGGTGGAGAGAGAGACAGAGACAGATCCATTCGATTAGTGAACGGATCTCG
ACGGTATCGATCACGAGACTAGCCTCGAGCGGCCGCCCCCTTCACCGAGGGCCTATTTCCCATGATTCCT
TCATATTTGCATATACGATACAAGGCTGTTAGAGAGATAATTGGAATTAATTTGACTGTAAACACAAAGA
TATTAGTACAAAATACGTGACGTAGAAAGTAATAATTTCTTGGGTAGTTTGCAGTTTTAAAATTATGTTT
TAAAATGGACTATCATATGCTTACCGTAACTTGAAAGTATTTCGATTTCTTGGCTTTATATATCTTGTGG
AAAGGACGAAACACCGGGCTGTAGTTAGAATACTCAATCTCGAGATTGAGTATTCTAACTACAGCTTTTT
GAATTCTCGACCTCGAGACAAATGGCAGTATTCATCCACAATTTTAAAAGAAAAGGGGGGATTGGGGGGT
ACAGTGCAGGGGAAAGAATAGTAGACATAATAGCAACAGACATACAAACTAAAGAATTACAAAAACAAAT
TACAAAAATTCAAAATTTTCGGGTTTATTACAGGGACAGCAGAGATCCACTTTGGCCGCGGCTCGAGGGG
GTTGGGGTTGCGCCTTTTCCAAGGCAGCCCTGGGTTTGCGCAGGGACGCGGCTGCTCTGGGCGTGGTTCC
GGGAAACGCAGCGGCGCCGACCCTGGGTCTCGCACATTCTTCACGTCCGTTCGCAGCGTCACCCGGATCT
TCGCCGCTACCCTTGTGGGCCCCCCGGCGACGCTTCCTGCTCCGCCCCTAAGTCGGGAAGGTTCCTTGCG
GTTCGCGGCGTGCCGGACGTGACAAACGGAAGCCGCACGTCTCACTAGTTATTAATAGTAATCAATTACG
GGGTCATTAGTTCATAGCCCATATATGGAGTTCCGCGTTACATAACTTACGGTAAATGGCCCGCCTGGCT
GACCGCCCAACGACCCCCGCCCATTGACGTCAATAATGACGTATGTTCCCATAGTAACGCCAATAGGGAC
TTTCCATTGACGTCAATGGGTGGAGTATTTACGGTAAACTGCCCACTTGGCAGTACATCAAGTGTATCAT
ATGCCAAGTACGCCCCCTATTGACGTCAATGACGGTAAATGGCCCGCCTGGCATTATGCCCAGTACATGA
CCTTATGGGACTTTCCTACTTGGCAGTACATCTACGTATTAGTCATCGCTATTACCATGGTCGAGGTGAG
CCCCACGTTCTGCTTCACTCTCCCCATCTCCCCCCCCTCCCCACCCCCAATTTTGTATTTATTTATTTTT
TAATTATTTTGTGCAGCGATGGGGGCGGGGGGGGGGGGGGGGGCGCGCCAGGCGGGGCGGGGCGGGGCGA
GGGGCGGGGCGGGGCGAGGCGGAGAGGTGCGGCGGCAGCCAATCAGAGCGGCGCGCTCCGAAAGTTTCCT
TTTATGGCGAGGCGGCGGCGGCGGCGGCCCTATAAAAAGCGAAGCGCGCGGCGGGCGGGAGTCGCTGCGC
GCTGCCTTCGCCCCGTGCCCCGCTCCGCCGCCGCCTCGCGCCGCCCGCCCCGGCTCTGACTGACCGCGTT
ACTCCCACAGGTGAGCGGGCGGGACGGCCCTTCTCCTCCGGGCTGTAATTAGCGCTTGGTTTAATGACGG
CTTGTTTCTTTTCTGTGGCTGCGTGAAAGCCTTGAGGGGCTCCGGGAGGGCCCTTTGTGCGGGGGGAGCG
GCTCGGGGGGTGCGTGCGTGTGTGTGTGCGTGGGGAGCGCCGCGTGCGGCTCCGCGCTGCCCGGCGGCTG
TGAGCGCTGCGGGCGCGGCGCGGGGCTTTGTGCGCTCCGCAGTGTGCGCGAGGGGAGCGCGGCCGGGGGC
GGTGCCCCGCGGTGCGGGGGGGGCTGCGAGGGGAACAAAGGCTGCGTGCGGGGTGTGTGCGTGGGGGGGT
GAGCAGGGGGTGTGGGCGCGTCGGTCGGGCTGCAACCCCCCCTGCACCCCCCTCCCCGAGTTGCTGAGCA
CGGCCCGGCTTCGGGTGCGGGGCTCCGTACGGGGCGTGGCGCGGGGCTCGCCGTGCCGGGCGGGGGGTGG
CGGCAGGTGGGGGTGCCGGGCGGGGCGGGGCCGCCTCGGGCCGGGGAGGGCTCGGGGGAGGGGCGCGGCG
GCCCCCGGAGCGCCGGCGGCTGTCGAGGCGCGGCGAGCCGCAGCCATTGCCTTTTATGGTAATCGTGCGA
GAGGGCGCAGGGACTTCCTTTGTCCCAAATCTGTGCGGAGCCGAAATCTGGGAGGCGCCGCCGCACCCCC
TCTAGCGGGCGCGGGGCGAAGCGGTGCGGCGCCGGCAGGAAGGAAATGGGCGGGGAGGGCCTTCGTGCGT
CGCCGCGCCGCCGTCCCCTTCTCCCTCTCCAGCCTCGGGGCTGTCCGCGGGGGGACGGCTGCCTTCGGGG
GGGACGGGGCAGGGCGGGGTTCGGCTTCTGGCGTGTGACCGGCGGCTCTAGAGCCTCTGCTAACCATGTT
CATGCCTTCTTCTTTTTCCTACAGCTCCTGGGCAACGTGCTGGTTATTGTGCTGTCTCATCATTTTGGCA
AAGAATTCGCGGCCGCTAGCGCTACCGGTCGCCACCATGGTGAGCAAGGGCGAGGAGCTGTTCACCGGGG
TGGTGCCCATCCTGGTCGAGCTGGACGGCGACGTAAACGGCCACAAGTTCAGCGTGTCCGGCGAGGGCGA
GGGCGATGCCACCTACGGCAAGCTGACCCTGAAGTTCATCTGCACCACCGGCAAGCTGCCCGTGCCCTGG
CCCACCCTCGTGACCACCCTGACCTACGGCGTGCAGTGCTTCAGCCGCTACCCCGACCACATGAAGCAGC
ACGACTTCTTCAAGTCCGCCATGCCCGAAGGCTACGTCCAGGAGCGCACCATCTTCTTCAAGGACGACGG
CAACTACAAGACCCGCGCCGAGGTGAAGTTCGAGGGCGACACCCTGGTGAACCGCATCGAGCTGAAGGGC
ATCGACTTCAAGGAGGACGGCAACATCCTGGGGCACAAGCTGGAGTACAACTACAACAGCCACAACGTCT
ATATCATGGCCGACAAGCAGAAGAACGGCATCAAGGTGAACTTCAAGATCCGCCACAACATCGAGGACGG
CAGCGTGCAGCTCGCCGACCACTACCAGCAGAACACCCCCATCGGCGACGGCCCCGTGCTGCTGCCCGAC
AACCACTACCTGAGCACCCAGTCCGCCCTGAGCAAAGACCCCAACGAGAAGCGCGATCACATGGTCCTGC
TGGAGTTCGTGACCGCCGCCGGGATCACTCTCGGCATGGACGAGCTGTACAAGTAGGAATTCGTCGAGGG
ACCTAATAACTTCGTATAGCATACATTATACGAAGTTATACATGTTTAAGGGTTCCGG
